>Addgene plasmid #236424 | pET-30a-NSP14-SARS-CoV | addgene full sequence | sequence record 473706 | Addgene NGS Result
TCGCCACTTCGGGCTCATGAGCGCTTGTTTCGGCGTGGGTATGGTGGCAGGCCCCGTGGCCGGGGGACTG
TTGGGCGCCATCTCCTTGCATGCACCATTCCTTGCGGCGGCGGTGCTCAACGGCCTCAACCTACTACTGG
GCTGCTTCCTAATGCAGGAGTCGCATAAGGGAGAGCGTCGAGATCCCGGACACCATCGAATGGCGCAAAA
CCTTTCGCGGTATGGCATGATAGCGCCCGGAAGAGAGTCAATTCAGGGTGGTGAATGTGAAACCAGTAAC
GTTATACGATGTCGCAGAGTATGCCGGTGTCTCTTATCAGACCGTTTCCCGCGTGGTGAACCAGGCCAGC
CACGTTTCTGCGAAAACGCGGGAAAAAGTGGAAGCGGCGATGGCGGAGCTGAATTACATTCCCAACCGCG
TGGCACAACAACTGGCGGGCAAACAGTCGTTGCTGATTGGCGTTGCCACCTCCAGTCTGGCCCTGCACGC
GCCGTCGCAAATTGTCGCGGCGATTAAATCTCGCGCCGATCAACTGGGTGCCAGCGTGGTGGTGTCGATG
GTAGAACGAAGCGGCGTCGAAGCCTGTAAAGCGGCGGTGCACAATCTTCTCGCGCAACGCGTCAGTGGGC
TGATCATTAACTATCCGCTGGATGACCAGGATGCCATTGCTGTGGAAGCTGCCTGCACTAATGTTCCGGC
GTTATTTCTTGATGTCTCTGACCAGACACCCATCAACAGTATTATTTTCTCCCATGAAGACGGTACGCGA
CTGGGCGTGGAGCATCTGGTCGCATTGGGTCACCAGCAAATCGCGCTGTTAGCGGGCCCATTAAGTTCTG
TCTCGGCGCGTCTGCGTCTGGCTGGCTGGCATAAATATCTCACTCGCAATCAAATTCAGCCGATAGCGGA
ACGGGAAGGCGACTGGAGTGCCATGTCCGGTTTTCAACAAACCATGCAAATGCTGAATGAGGGCATCGTT
CCCACTGCGATGCTGGTTGCCAACGATCAGATGGCGCTGGGCGCAATGCGCGCCATTACCGAGTCCGGGC
TGCGCGTTGGTGCGGACATCTCGGTAGTGGGATACGACGATACCGAAGACAGCTCATGTTATATCCCGCC
GTTAACCACCATCAAACAGGATTTTCGCCTGCTGGGGCAAACCAGCGTGGACCGCTTGCTGCAACTCTCT
CAGGGCCAGGCGGTGAAGGGCAATCAGCTGTTGCCCGTCTCACTGGTGAAAAGAAAAACCACCCTGGCGC
CCAATACGCAAACCGCCTCTCCCCGCGCGTTGGCCGATTCATTAATGCAGCTGGCACGACAGGTTTCCCG
ACTGGAAAGCGGGCAGTGAGCGCAACGCAATTAATGTAAGTTAGCTCACTCATTAGGCACCGGGATCTCG
ACCGATGCCCTTGAGAGCCTTCAACCCAGTCAGCTCCTTCCGGTGGGCGCGGGGCATGACTATCGTCGCC
GCACTTATGACTGTCTTCTTTATCATGCAACTCGTAGGACAGGTGCCGGCAGCGCTCTGGGTCATTTTCG
GCGAGGACCGCTTTCGCTGGAGCGCGACGATGATCGGCCTGTCGCTTGCGGTATTCGGAATCTTGCACGC
CCTCGCTCAAGCCTTCGTCACTGGTCCCGCCACCAAACGTTTCGGCGAGAAGCAGGCCATTATCGCCGGC
ATGGCGGCCCCACGGGTGCGCATGATCGTGCTCCTGTCGTTGAGGACCCGGCTAGGCTGGCGGGGTTGCC
TTACTGGTTAGCAGAATGAATCACCGATACGCGAGCGAACGTGAAGCGACTGCTGCTGCAAAACGTCTGC
GACCTGAGCAACAACATGAATGGTCTTCGGTTTCCGTGTTTCGTAAAGTCTGGAAACGCGGAAGTCAGCG
CCCTGCACCATTATGTTCCGGATCTGCATCGCAGGATGCTGCTGGCTACCCTGTGGAACACCTACATCTG
TATTAACGAAGCGCTGGCATTGACCCTGAGTGATTTTTCTCTGGTCCCGCCGCATCCATACCGCCAGTTG
TTTACCCTCACAACGTTCCAGTAACCGGGCATGTTCATCATCAGTAACCCGTATCGTGAGCATCCTCTCT
CGTTTCATCGGTATCATTACCCCCATGAACAGAAATCCCCCTTACACGGAGGCATCAGTGACCAAACAGG
AAAAAACCGCCCTTAACATGGCCCGCTTTATCAGAAGCCAGACATTAACGCTTCTGGAGAAACTCAACGA
GCTGGACGCGGATGAACAGGCAGACATCTGTGAATCGCTTCACGACCACGCTGATGAGCTTTACCGCAGC
TGCCTCGCGCGTTTCGGTGATGACGGTGAAAACCTCTGACACATGCAGCTCCCGGAGACGGTCACAGCTT
GTCTGTAAGCGGATGCCGGGAGCAGACAAGCCCGTCAGGGCGCGTCAGCGGGTGTTGGCGGGTGTCGGGG
CGCAGCCATGACCCAGTCACGTAGCGATAGCGGAGTGTATACTGGCTTAACTATGCGGCATCAGAGCAGA
TTGTACTGAGAGTGCACCATATATGCGGTGTGAAATACCGCACAGATGCGTAAGGAGAAAATACCGCATC
AGGCGCTCTTCCGCTTCCTCGCTCACTGACTCGCTGCGCTCGGTCGTTCGGCTGCGGCGAGCGGTATCAG
CTCACTCAAAGGCGGTAATACGGTTATCCACAGAATCAGGGGATAACGCAGGAAAGAACATGTGAGCAAA
AGGCCAGCAAAAGGCCAGGAACCGTAAAAAGGCCGCGTTGCTGGCGTTTTTCCATAGGCTCCGCCCCCCT
GACGAGCATCACAAAAATCGACGCTCAAGTCAGAGGTGGCGAAACCCGACAGGACTATAAAGATACCAGG
CGTTTCCCCCTGGAAGCTCCCTCGTGCGCTCTCCTGTTCCGACCCTGCCGCTTACCGGATACCTGTCCGC
CTTTCTCCCTTCGGGAAGCGTGGCGCTTTCTCATAGCTCACGCTGTAGGTATCTCAGTTCGGTGTAGGTC
GTTCGCTCCAAGCTGGGCTGTGTGCACGAACCCCCCGTTCAGCCCGACCGCTGCGCCTTATCCGGTAACT
ATCGTCTTGAGTCCAACCCGGTAAGACACGACTTATCGCCACTGGCAGCAGCCACTGGTAACAGGATTAG
CAGAGCGAGGTATGTAGGCGGTGCTACAGAGTTCTTGAAGTGGTGGCCTAACTACGGCTACACTAGAAGG
ACAGTATTTGGTATCTGCGCTCTGCTGAAGCCAGTTACCTTCGGAAAAAGAGTTGGTAGCTCTTGATCCG
GCAAACAAACCACCGCTGGTAGCGGTGGTTTTTTTGTTTGCAAGCAGCAGATTACGCGCAGAAAAAAAGG
ATCTCAAGAAGATCCTTTGATCTTTTCTACGGGGTCTGACGCTCAGTGGAACGAAAACTCACGTTAAGGG
ATTTTGGTCATGAACAATAAAACTGTCTGCTTACATAAACAGTAATACAAGGGGTGTTATGAGCCATATT
CAACGGGAAACGTCTTGCTCTAGGCCGCGATTAAATTCCAACATGGATGCTGATTTATATGGGTATAAAT
GGGCTCGCGATAATGTCGGGCAATCAGGTGCGACAATCTATCGATTGTATGGGAAGCCCGATGCGCCAGA
GTTGTTTCTGAAACATGGCAAAGGTAGCGTTGCCAATGATGTTACAGATGAGATGGTCAGACTAAACTGG
CTGACGGAATTTATGCCTCTTCCGACCATCAAGCATTTTATCCGTACTCCTGATGATGCATGGTTACTCA
CCACTGCGATCCCCGGGAAAACAGCATTCCAGGTATTAGAAGAATATCCTGATTCAGGTGAAAATATTGT
TGATGCGCTGGCAGTGTTCCTGCGCCGGTTGCATTCGATTCCTGTTTGTAATTGTCCTTTTAACAGCGAT
CGCGTATTTCGTCTCGCTCAGGCGCAATCACGAATGAATAACGGTTTGGTTGATGCGAGTGATTTTGATG
ACGAGCGTAATGGCTGGCCTGTTGAACAAGTCTGGAAAGAAATGCATAAACTTTTGCCATTCTCACCGGA
TTCAGTCGTCACTCATGGTGATTTCTCACTTGATAACCTTATTTTTGACGAGGGGAAATTAATAGGTTGT
ATTGATGTTGGACGAGTCGGAATCGCAGACCGATACCAGGATCTTGCCATCCTATGGAACTGCCTCGGTG
AGTTTTCTCCTTCATTACAGAAACGGCTTTTTCAAAAATATGGTATTGATAATCCTGATATGAATAAATT
GCAGTTTCATTTGATGCTCGATGAGTTTTTCTAAGAATTAATTCATGAGCGGATACATATTTGAATGTAT
TTAGAAAAATAAACAAATAGGGGTTCCGCGCACATTTCCCCGAAAAGTGCCACCTGAAATTGTAAACGTT
AATATTTTGTTAAAATTCGCGTTAAATTTTTGTTAAATCAGCTCATTTTTTAACCAATAGGCCGAAATCG
GCAAAATCCCTTATAAATCAAAAGAATAGACCGAGATAGGGT
[37 nt withheld, positions 4523-4559]
AAAGAACGTGGACTCCAACGTCAAAGG
[49 nt withheld, positions 4587-4635]
T
[91 nt withheld, positions 4637-4727]
G
[124 nt withheld, positions 4729-4852]
CCCATTCGCCAATCCGGATATAGTTCCTCCTTTCAGCAAAAAACCCCTCAAGACCCGTTTAGAGGCCCCA
AGGGGTTATGCTAGTTATTGCTCAGCGGTGGCAGCAGCCAACTCAGCTTCCTTTCGGGCTTTGTTAGCAG
CCGGATCTCAGTGGTGGTGGTGGTGGTGCTCGAGTGCGGCCGCAAGCTTTCATTAGTGGTGGTGGTGGTG
GTGGGAGCCGCCACCAGAGCCGCCACCTTGCAGGCGGGTAAAGGTGTTCCATAAGTTGTACGTGTCGAAT
TGCTTATAAATCCACAGAGAGAAACCCGCGCTAATCATCATGTTATACGCATCCAGATACTGGCGGTATT
CATTCGCGTGATGGCGGCACACGGCACCGCCCAAGTTACAACGGGTGATGCATGTCGCGCTCTTCAACGG
CACGTAGTCGATGTCGCTAACGACTTGTTTACCATGGCTTTCGCACGGGCTGTCGCTATAATAAAAAAAC
GGCAGTTGCTTGAGATTGGTGAAGGCTGACTTATCGAATGCCGGGGTATGGAACGCATGTTTGTTCACAT
ACAGCGAACCGCCGTCGCACCCGGGTAAATTCAAATTAGACAACACGCGGGTATCAAAGCGACAAACAAT
GGCATTCGCCGGATAACGGTCGACGTTGCAGTTCCAAAACAAGCACACACCATCGGTAAACTTATCGTGA
TGCGTAGCATAACTGTAGAACAACTCTTCAATCTTGTACGCCTTGTCGCTGCACGGCTGCGCATCGTAAA
ATTTCCACTCAACTTCCGCCTGCGGTACGCACTTGATTGCTTTCGGGTTGCCGATGTCGTGCAGAACCGG
GAACTTATCGGCCAGGAGCGCGGACTTCACAACCATGTGCTGGACTTTACGGCACGCGCTGTTCACACGC
AGTTCGTCGCCGATAATCGGGTACTCGACGGACCAGTCAACACGTTTAACAAAGCACTCGTGGACCGCCA
GGCAACGAGTCATGATCGCATCACAGCTGGCAACATGCGCGTTGCCGTGAACCTGACAATGCTGATCGTG
GTTGCTTTGCAGGTTACCGGTGAAACCCCACTGCTGCACATCGATCATAAATGGGTTATACACGTAGTCG
AAGCCTACGCTGTGGTTCCAACAGGCGTAAGTGTCGCTAGAGGTGCTAAAGCACGTCGCGCGCTTATCAC
ACAGACAGCAGGTACGCTCCGGACCGATTTTCACGAAGTATTTCATGCTGGTCAATTCGAAGCCATGTGC
CCACAGCACAAAGACAACGCGGTCGCTAAGACCCTTCAGGGTGTCGGACAGCATTTGTACGATCTTAATA
CGCACAACATTCCACGGCAGACCTTTATACATCAACGGGATCAGGTGTTTAAACTGGTCGCCCGGAGGCG
GTTTCGCATTAACTCGGGTGAACTCGGTGTTGTTCTCAGTGTCCACGTAGCCCGTTGGGACAGCAACCAA
GTTCACCCCGGTCGAGAAACCCAGTTGCAGTGGAAGGTTTGTACCCACAGCATCTCTGGTAGCATGGCAG
CCTTCAACGTCGAATCCAATCCAAGCACGAACATGACGAATTGCCTCTTCACGCGTGATGAACATATTCG
GGTAACCATTAACCTGATAATTCATCTTGAAACCCATCATAGAAATCAGACGACGGTAGGTCATATCTTT
CGGAATACCCGGAATATCCACGCACAGACCCTCGGTTTTAAATTTGATATCCACGGACAGGTGAGTCGGT
GCCTGGGTCGGATGCAGGCCGGTGATGATTTTGGAACAGTCTTTAAATAGTCCTGTTACATTTTCAGCCA
TATGTATATCTCCTTCTTAAAGTTAAACAAAATTATTTCTAGAGGGGAATTGTTATCCGCTCACAATTCC
CCTATAGTGAGTCGTATTAATTTCGCGGGATCGAGATCGATCTCGATCCTCTACGCCGGACGCATCGTGG
CCGGCATCACCGGCGCCACAGGTGCGGTTGCTGGCGCCTATATCGCCGACATCACCGATGGGGAAGATCG
GGC
Features (pLannotate 1.2.2; 20 found; start..end, strand, type, name):
    189..266     +  promoter       lacI promoter: lacI
    267..1349    +  CDS            lacI: lac repressor; lacI; The lac repressor binds to the lac operator to inhibit transcription in E. coli. This inhibition can be relieved by adding lactose or isopropyl-β-D-thiogalactopyranoside (IPTG).
   1362..1383    +  protein_bind   CAP binding site: CAP binding activates transcription in the presence of cAMP. E. coli catabolite activator protein
   1398..1689    +  CDS            TcR (fragment): tetracycline efflux protein; tet; confers resistance to tetracycline
   1761..2141    -  CDS            YPB1_ECOLX: Protein predicted: Swiss-Prot protein existence level 4. From Escherichia coli.
   2158..2349    +  CDS            rop: Rop protein, which maintains plasmids at low copy number; rop
   2451..2593    +  misc_feature   bom: basis of mobility region from pBR322
   2779..3367    -  rep_origin     ori: high-copy-number ColE1/pMB1/pBR322/pUC origin of replication
   3489..4304    +  CDS            KanR: aminoglycoside phosphotransferase; aph(3')-Ia; confers resistance to kanamycin in bacteria or G418 (Geneticin®) in eukaryotes
   4313..4370    -  promoter       AmpR promoter (fragment): bla
   4397..4852    -  rep_origin     f1 ori (sequence partly withheld): f1 bacteriophage origin of replication; arrow indicates direction of (+) strand synthesis
   4889..4936    -  terminator     T7 terminator: transcription terminator for bacteriophage T7 RNA polymerase
   4944..4993    -  CDS            SET1 (fragment): solubility-enhancement tag derived from T7 phage gene 10B
   5003..5020    -  CDS            9xHis (fragment): 9xHis affinity tag
   5048..5066    -  CDS            9xHis (fragment): 9xHis affinity tag
   5090..6670    -  CDS            rep (fragment): R1AB_SARS - Experimental evidence at protein level: Swiss-Prot protein existence level 1. [2'-O-methyltransferase]: Methyltransferase that mediates mRNA cap 2'-O-ribose methylation to the 5'-cap structure of viral mRNAs. N7-methyl guanosine cap is a prerequisite for binding of nsp16. Therefore plays an essential role in viral mRNAs cap methylation which is essential to evade immune system. From Severe acute respiratory syndrome coronavirus (SARS-CoV).
   6681..6703    -  RBS            RBS: efficient ribosome binding site from bacteriophage T7 gene 10 (Olins and Rangwala, 1989)
   6718..6742    -  protein_bind   lac operator: The lac repressor binds to the lac operator to inhibit transcription in E. coli. This inhibition can be relieved by adding lactose or isopropyl-β-D-thiogalactopyranoside (IPTG). lac repressor encoded by lacI
   6743..6761    -  promoter       T7 promoter: promoter for bacteriophage T7 RNA polymerase
   6787..181     +  CDS            TcR (fragment) (across the origin): tetracycline efflux protein; tet; confers resistance to tetracycline
