[The description below was written by a language model from this plasmid's Addgene catalogue record and pLannotate feature annotations shown in this document.]
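Description:
pET-30a-NSP14-SARS-CoV is a bacterial expression plasmid of about 6.9 kb, built on the pET-30a backbone, for producing the SARS-CoV non-structural protein 14 (NSP14) in E. coli. It replicates from a pBR322-type ColE1 origin accompanied by the rop gene and bom site, consistent with its listing as low copy. Selection is with kanamycin through an aminoglycoside phosphotransferase gene. An f1 origin is also present. The short tetracycline-resistance fragments, the AmpR promoter fragment and a predicted E. coli ORF in the annotation are backbone remnants or partial matches rather than functional markers.

The expression cassette runs T7 promoter, lac operator, T7 gene 10 ribosome binding site, insert, and T7 terminator. A plasmid-borne lacI gene supplies the lac repressor. Transcription therefore requires a host that provides T7 RNA polymerase and is held off until induced with IPTG. The insert is annotated as a roughly 1.6 kb fragment of the SARS-CoV replicase polyprotein (ORF1ab). This fits the recorded NSP14 region, although the functional text the annotation tool attached to that polyprotein entry describes the 2'-O-methyltransferase and not NSP14 itself. The catalogue records a C-terminal 6xHis tag. The feature table shows two short histidine-tag matches downstream of the insert, which may be an insert-borne tag and the vector's own tag. The record does not say which of them is translated. The cloning sites are also unrecorded.

The stated purpose is bacterial production of NSP14, with the His tag allowing metal-affinity purification. The associated publication concerns the NSP14/NSP10 complex as a pan-coronavirus therapeutic target.
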