Addgene plasmid #236424: pET-30a-NSP14-SARS-CoV
Purpose: bacterial protein expression of NSP14
Depositing lab: Michele Pagano. Depositing organization: NYU Grossman School of Medicine. Publication: The NSP14/NSP10 RNA repair complex as a Pan-coronavirus therapeutic target. Rona G, Zeke A, Miwatani-Minter B, de Vries M, Kaur R, Schinlever A, Garcia SF, Goldberg HV, Wang H, Hinds TR, Bailly F, Zheng N, Cotelle P, Desmaele D, Landau NR, Dittmann M, Pagano M. Cell Death Differ. 2022 Feb;29(2):285-292. doi: 10.1038/s41418-021-00900-1. Epub 2021 Dec 3. PubMed 34862481.
Backbone
  Vector backbone: pET-30a
  Vector type: Bacterial Expression
Growth in bacteria
  Bacterial resistance: Kanamycin, 50 μg/mL
  Growth temperature: 37°C
  Growth strain: DH5alpha
  Copy number: Low Copy
Gene/Insert
  Gene/Insert name: NSP14
  Species: SARS-CoV
  Entrez Gene: ORF1ab (a.k.a. sarsp1)
  Tag / fusion protein: 6xHis (C terminal on insert)
  Cloning method: Restriction Enzyme; 5′ cloning site Unknown (unknown if destroyed)
Terms and licenses: Academic/Nonprofit Terms; Industry Terms: Not Available to Industry
How to cite: pET-30a-NSP14-SARS-CoV was a gift from Michele Pagano (Addgene plasmid # 236424 ; http://n2t.net/addgene:236424 ; RRID:Addgene_236424)
